>Addgene plasmid #213817 | pAAV_BiSSTe10_Gq_dTomato | addgene full sequence | sequence record 421856 | Addgene NGS Result
CCTGCAGGCAGCTGCGCGCTCGCTCGCTCACTGAGGCCGCCCGGGCGTCGGGCGACCTTTGGTCGCCCGG
CCTCAGTGAGCGAGCGAGCGCGCAGAGAGGGAGTGGCCAACTCCATCACTAGGGGTTCCTGCGGCCGCAC
GCGTATCGATCTAGGTTCCTGTCTGCAAGCATAGCAGGGTATCATTAATAGTGTCAGGAGTTGGCTCTCT
CCCATAGGATGGGTCTCAAGTTGGGGCAATCATTGGTTGGCTGATCCCTTGGTCTCTGTCCCATCTTTAT
TCCTGCACATCTTGTAGGCAGGACAAATTTTGGTTTGTTCCAAAGTGATTTTTAAAGCATTACCATTTTG
TGTTTTGTTGGTTTAAAACACTTTAGCTATTCTGGTGGGTGCGTGATCCTGCCTCACTACGGTCTCAGTC
TCCATCTCGATGGTGACTAAGGATGCCTCCTATGCACTTATTTACCATCTGAATGGTTCCTTTATAGAAT
GCATGACTATTCAATTTTTTTGCTCATTGGACAGCATTTTAATGTGTGAAAGGATTATACATCCTTCAAG
ATATGGAAGAAAAAGCACAAAGCCCTAAATTCTGTGAATTCAGATGTGTAAAAAAAGACAAGGAAGTGCA
AACTATATCAGCTTGGTGTCTCATTCTGGGTGGCTGTCAGAGCCCTGTGAGCTGACTTAAGAATTGGGTC
CCTGCAATGGGTGCTGGCACTTGCAAGGGGATCATGAGCTCAAGGCCATACTGAGCTGCATAATGAGACC
TTGTCTCAGTAACTAGACTGGGGTTGGAGGTCAGTACTAAAGGGCTAGCCTAGCCTAAATTCCCGAGTTC
CACCCCCAGCACTATAAAAGGAAAAGGAGGAAGAGGTGGAGGGAAATAAAGAAAAGGAAAGCCAGTGTAT
CGATGTTTAAACTTCCTGCAGCCCGGGCTGGGCATAAAAGTCAGGGCAGAGCCATCTATTGCTTACATTT
GCTTCTAGCCTGCAAGTCGAGGAGCGCAGCCTTCCAGAAGCAGAGCGCGGCGCCTTAAGCTGCAGAAGTT
GGTCGTGAGGCACTGGGCACGTAAGTATCAAGGTTACAAGACAGGTTTAAGGAGACCAATAGAAACTGGG
CTTGTCGAGACAGAGAAGACTCTTGCGTTTCTGATAGGCACCTATTGGTCTTACTGACATCCACTTTGCC
TTTCTCTCCACAGCGAGCTCGCTAGCGCCACCATGTACCCATACGATGTTCCAGATTACGCTACCTTGCA
CAATAACAGTACAACCTCGCCTTTGTTTCCAAACATCAGCTCCTCCTGGATACACAGCCCCTCCGATGCA
GGGCTGCCCCCGGGAACCGTCACTCATTTCGGCAGCTACAATGTTTCTCGAGCAGCTGGCAATTTCTCCT
CTCCAGACGGTACCACCGATGACCCTCTGGGAGGTCATACCGTCTGGCAAGTGGTCTTCATCGCTTTCTT
AACGGGCATCCTGGCCTTGGTGACCATCATCGGCAACATCCTGGTAATTGTGTCATTTAAGGTCAACAAG
CAGCTGAAGACGGTCAACAACTACTTCCTCTTAAGCCTGGCCTGTGCCGATCTGATTATCGGGGTCATTT
CAATGAATCTGTTTACGACCTACATCATCATGAATCGATGGGCCTTAGGGAACTTGGCCTGTGACCTCTG
GCTTGCCATTGACTGCGTAGCCAGCAATGCCTCTGTTATGAATCTTCTGGTCATCAGCTTTGACAGATAC
TTTTCCATCACGAGGCCGCTCACGTACCGAGCCAAACGAACAACAAAGAGAGCCGGTGTGATGATCGGTC
TGGCTTGGGTCATCTCCTTTGTCCTTTGGGCTCCTGCCATCTTGTTCTGGCAATACTTTGTTGGAAAGAG
AACTGTGCCTCCGGGAGAGTGCTTCATTCAGTTCCTCAGTGAGCCCACCATTACTTTTGGCACAGCCATC
GCTGGTTTTTATATGCCTGTCACCATTATGACTATTTTATACTGGAGGATCTATAAGGAAACTGAAAAGC
GTACCAAAGAGCTTGCTGGCCTGCAAGCCTCTGGGACAGAGGCAGAGACAGAAAACTTTGTCCACCCCAC
GGGCAGTTCTCGAAGCTGCAGCAGTTACGAACTTCAACAGCAAAGCATGAAACGCTCCAACAGGAGGAAG
TATGGCCGCTGCCACTTCTGGTTCACAACCAAGAGCTGGAAACCCAGCTCCGAGCAGATGGACCAAGACC
ACAGCAGCAGTGACAGTTGGAACAACAATGATGCTGCTGCCTCCCTGGAGAACTCCGCCTCCTCCGACGA
GGAGGACATTGGCTCCGAGACGAGAGCCATCTACTCCATCGTGCTCAAGCTTCCGGGTCACAGCACCATC
CTCAACTCCACCAAGTTACCCTCATCGGACAACCTGCAGGTGCCTGAGGAGGAGCTGGGGATGGTGGACT
TGGAGAGGAAAGCCGACAAGCTGCAGGCCCAGAAGAGCGTGGACGATGGAGGCAGTTTTCCAAAAAGCTT
CTCCAAGCTTCCCATCCAGCTAGAGTCAGCCGTGGACACAGCTAAGACTTCTGACGTCAACTCCTCAGTG
GGTAAGAGCACGGCCACTCTACCTCTGTCCTTCAAGGAAGCCACTCTGGCCAAGAGGTTTGCTCTGAAGA
CCAGAAGTCAGATCACTAAGCGGAAAAGGATGTCCCTGGTCAAGGAGAAGAAAGCGGCCCAGACCCTCAG
TGCGATCTTGCTTGCCTTCATCATCACTTGGACCCCATACAACATCATGGTTCTGGTGAACACCTTTTGT
GACAGCTGCATACCCAAAACCTTTTGGAATCTGGGCTACTGGCTGTGCTACATCAACAGCACCGTGAACC
CCGTGTGCTATGCTCTGTGCAACAAAACATTCAGAACCACTTTCAAGATGCTGCTGCTGTGCCAGTGTGA
CAAAAAAAAGAGGCGCAAGCAGCAGTACCAGCAGAGACAGTCGGTCATTTTTCACAAGCGCGCACCCGAG
CAGGCCTTGTCCGGAGATAACGGAAGCGGAGCCACTAACTTCTCCCTGTTGAAACAAGCAGGGGATGTCG
AAGAGAATCCCGGGCCATCTAGAATGGCCCCCAAGAAGAAGAGGAAGGTGGTGAGCAAGGGCGAGGAGGT
CATCAAAGAGTTCATGCGCTTCAAGGTGCGCATGGAGGGCTCCATGAACGGCCACGAGTTCGAGATCGAG
GGCGAGGGCGAGGGCCGCCCCTACGAGGGCACCCAGACCGCCAAGCTGAAGGTGACCAAGGGCGGCCCCC
TGCCCTTCGCCTGGGACATCCTGTCCCCCCAGTTCATGTACGGCTCCAAGGCGTACGTGAAGCACCCCGC
CGACATCCCCGATTACAAGAAGCTGTCCTTCCCCGAGGGCTTCAAGTGGGAGCGCGTGATGAACTTCGAG
GACGGCGGTCTGGTGACCGTGACCCAGGACTCCTCCCTGCAGGACGGCACGCTGATCTACAAGGTGAAGA
TGCGCGGCACCAACTTCCCCCCCGACGGCCCCGTAATGCAGAAGAAGACCATGGGCTGGGAGGCCTCCAC
CGAGCGCCTGTACCCCCGCGACGGCGTGCTGAAGGGCGAGATCCACCAGGCCCTGAAGCTGAAGGACGGC
GGCCACTACCTGGTGGAGTTCAAGACCATCTACATGGCCAAGAAGCCCGTGCAACTGCCCGGCTACTACT
ACGTGGACACCAAGCTGGACATCACCTCCCACAACGAGGACTACACCATCGTGGAACAGTACGAGCGCTC
CGAGGGCCGCCACCACCTGTTCCTGTACGGCATGGACGAGCTGTACAAGTAAGTCGACGGCGCGCCCCAC
CCCTGCAGGGAATTCGATATCAAGCTTATCGATAATCAACCTCTGGATTACAAAATTTGTGAAAGATTGA
CTGGTATTCTTAACTATGTTGCTCCTTTTACGCTATGTGGATACGCTGCTTTAATGCCTTTGTATCATGC
TATTGCTTCCCGTATGGCTTTCATTTTCTCCTCCTTGTATAAATCCTGGTTGCTGTCTCTTTATGAGGAG
TTGTGGCCCGTTGTCAGGCAACGTGGCGTGGTGTGCACTGTGTTTGCTGACGCAACCCCCACTGGTTGGG
GCATTGCCACCACCTGTCAGCTCCTTTCCGGGACTTTCGCTTTCCCCCTCCCTATTGCCACGGCGGAACT
CATCGCCGCCTGCCTTGCCCGCTGCTGGACAGGGGCTCGGCTGTTGGGCACTGACAATTCCGTGGTGTTG
TCGGGGAAATCATCGTCCTTTCCTTGGCTGCTCGCCTATGTTGCCACCTGGATTCTGCGCGGGACGTCCT
TCTGCTACGTCCCTTCGGCCCTCAATCCAGCGGACCTTCCTTCCCGCGGCCTGCTGCCGGCTCTGCGGCC
TCTTCCGCGTCTTCGCCTTCGCCCTCAGACGAGTCGGATCTCCCTTTGGGCCGCCTCCCCGCATCGATAC
CGAGCGCTGCTCGAGAGATCAACTTGTTTATTGCAGCTTATAATGGTTACAAATAAAGCAATAGCATCAC
AAATTTCACAAATAAAGCATTTTTTTCACTGCATTCTAGTTGTGGTTTGTCCAAACTCATCAATGTATCA
GCTTATCGATACCGCATGCACGTGCGGACCGAGCGGCCGCAGGAACCCCTAGTGATGGAGTTGGCCACTC
CCTCTCTGCGCGCTCGCTCGCTCACTGAGGCCGGGCGACCAAAGGTCGCCCGACGCCCGGGCTTTGCCCG
GGCGGCCTCAGTGAGCGAGCGAGCGCGCAGCTGCCTGCAGGGGCGCCTGATGCGGTATTTTCTCCTTACG
CATCTGTGCGGTATTTCACACCGCATA
[95 nt withheld, positions 4858-4952]
T
[46 nt withheld, positions 4954-4999]
C
[141 nt withheld, positions 5001-5141]
CCTTTGACGTTGGAGTCCACGTTCTTT
[37 nt withheld, positions 5169-5205]
ACTCTATCTCGGGCTATTCTTTTGATTTATAAGGGATTTTGCCGATTTCGGTCTATTGGTTAAAAAATGA
GCTGATTTAACAAAAATTTAACGCGAATTTTAACAAAATATTAACGTTTACAATTTTATGGTGCACTCTC
AGTACAATCTGCTCTGATGCCGCATAGTTAAGCCAGCCCCGACACCCGCCAACACCCGCTGACGCGCCCT
GACGGGCTTGTCTGCTCCCGGCATCCGCTTACAGACAAGCTGTGACCGTCTCCGGGAGCTGCATGTGTCA
GAGGTTTTCACCGTCATCACCGAAACGCGCGAGACGAAAGGGCCTCGTGATACGCCTATTTTTATAGGTT
AATGTCATGATAATAATGGTTTCTTAGACGTCAGGTGGCACTTTTCGGGGAAATGTGCGCGGAACCCCTA
TTTGTTTATTTTTCTAAATACATTCAAATATGTATCCGCTCATGAGACAATAACCCTGATAAATGCTTCA
ATAATATTGAAAAAGGAAGAGTATGAGTATTCAACATTTCCGTGTCGCCCTTATTCCCTTTTTTGCGGCA
TTTTGCCTTCCTGTTTTTGCTCACCCAGAAACGCTGGTGAAAGTAAAAGATGCTGAAGATCAGTTGGGTG
CACGAGTGGGTTACATCGAACTGGATCTCAACAGCGGTAAGATCCTTGAGAGTTTTCGCCCCGAAGAACG
TTTTCCAATGATGAGCACTTTTAAAGTTCTGCTATGTGGCGCGGTATTATCCCGTATTGACGCCGGGCAA
GAGCAACTCGGTCGCCGCATACACTATTCTCAGAATGACTTGGTTGAGTACTCACCAGTCACAGAAAAGC
ATCTTACGGATGGCATGACAGTAAGAGAATTATGCAGTGCTGCCATAACCATGAGTGATAACACTGCGGC
CAACTTACTTCTGACAACGATCGGAGGACCGAAGGAGCTAACCGCTTTTTTGCACAACATGGGGGATCAT
GTAACTCGCCTTGATCGTTGGGAACCGGAGCTGAATGAAGCCATACCAAACGACGAGCGTGACACCACGA
TGCCTGTAGCAATGGCAACAACGTTGCGCAAACTATTAACTGGCGAACTACTTACTCTAGCTTCCCGGCA
ACAATTAATAGACTGGATGGAGGCGGATAAAGTTGCAGGACCACTTCTGCGCTCGGCCCTTCCGGCTGGC
TGGTTTATTGCTGATAAATCTGGAGCCGGTGAGCGTGGGTCTCGCGGTATCATTGCAGCACTGGGGCCAG
ATGGTAAGCCCTCCCGTATCGTAGTTATCTACACGACGGGGAGTCAGGCAACTATGGATGAACGAAATAG
ACAGATCGCTGAGATAGGTGCCTCACTGATTAAGCATTGGTAACTGTCAGACCAAGTTTACTCATATATA
CTTTAGATTGATTTAAAACTTCATTTTTAATTTAAAAGGATCTAGGTGAAGATCCTTTTTGATAATCTCA
TGACCAAAATCCCTTAACGTGAGTTTTCGTTCCACTGAGCGTCAGACCCCGTAGAAAAGATCAAAGGATC
TTCTTGAGATCCTTTTTTTCTGCGCGTAATCTGCTGCTTGCAAACAAAAAAACCACCGCTACCAGCGGTG
GTTTGTTTGCCGGATCAAGAGCTACCAACTCTTTTTCCGAAGGTAACTGGCTTCAGCAGAGCGCAGATAC
CAAATACTGTTCTTCTAGTGTAGCCGTAGTTAGGCCACCACTTCAAGAACTCTGTAGCACCGCCTACATA
CCTCGCTCTGCTAATCCTGTTACCAGTGGCTGCTGCCAGTGGCGATAAGTCGTGTCTTACCGGGTTGGAC
TCAAGACGATAGTTACCGGATAAGGCGCAGCGGTCGGGCTGAACGGGGGGTTCGTGCACACAGCCCAGCT
TGGAGCGAACGACCTACACCGAACTGAGATACCTACAGCGTGAGCTATGAGAAAGCGCCACGCTTCCCGA
AGGGAGAAAGGCGGACAGGTATCCGGTAAGCGGCAGGGTCGGAACAGGAGAGCGCACGAGGGAGCTTCCA
GGGGGAAACGCCTGGTATCTTTATAGTCCTGTCGGGTTTCGCCACCTCTGACTTGAGCGTCGATTTTTGT
GATGCTCGTCAGGGGGGCGGAGCCTATGGAAAAACGCCAGCAACGCGGCCTTTTTACGGTTCCTGGCCTT
TTGCTGGCCTTTTGCTCACATGT
Features (pLannotate 1.2.2; 17 found; start..end, strand, type, name):
     12..39      +  repeat_region  AAV2 ITR (fragment): inverted terminal repeat of adeno-associated virus serotype 2 inverted
     68..95      +  repeat_region  AAV2 ITR (fragment): inverted terminal repeat of adeno-associated virus serotype 2 inverted
   1071..1203    +  intron         chimeric intron: chimera between introns from human β-globin and immunoglobulin heavy chain genes
   1226..1252    +  CDS            3xHA (fragment): three tandem HA epitope tags
   1253..3019    +  CDS            CHRM3: ACM3_HUMAN - Experimental evidence at protein level: Swiss-Prot protein existence level 1. The muscarinic acetylcholine receptor mediates various cellular responses, including inhibition of adenylate cyclase, breakdown of phosphoinositides and modulation of potassium channels through the action of G proteins. Primary transducing effect is Pi turnover. From Homo sapiens (Human).
   3129..3829    +  CDS            dTomato (fragment): dimeric variant of DsRed fluorescent protein (Shaner et al., 2004) mammalian codon-optimized
   3859..3884    +  misc_feature   MCS (fragment): pBluescript multiple cloning site
   3884..4472    +  misc_feature   WPRE: woodchuck hepatitis virus posttranscriptional regulatory element
   4501..4582    +  polyA_signal   SV40 poly(A) signal: SV40 polyadenylation signal
   4661..4801    +  repeat_region  AAV2 ITR: inverted terminal repeat of adeno-associated virus serotype 2 inverted
   4806..4857    -  misc_feature   bom (fragment): basis of mobility region from pBR322
   4876..5331    +  rep_origin     f1 ori (sequence partly withheld): f1 bacteriophage origin of replication; arrow indicates direction of (+) strand synthesis
   5332..5381    -  misc_feature   bom (fragment): basis of mobility region from pBR322
   5483..5518    -  CDS            rop (fragment): Rop protein, which maintains plasmids at low copy number; rop
   5613..5717    +  promoter       AmpR promoter: bla
   5718..6578    +  CDS            AmpR: β-lactamase; bla; confers resistance to ampicillin, carbenicillin, and related antibiotics
   6749..7337    +  rep_origin     ori: high-copy-number ColE1/pMB1/pBR322/pUC origin of replication
