[The description below was written by a language model from this plasmid's Addgene catalogue record and pLannotate feature annotations shown in this document.]
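Description:
pAAV_BiSSTe10_Gq_dTomato (alias pAAV_S9E10_Gq_dTomato) is a 7.4 kb AAV transfer plasmid built on the pAAV-S5E2-dTom-nlsdTom backbone and designed to deliver an excitatory chemogenetic receptor to somatostatin (SST) interneurons. In bacteria it is maintained as a high-copy plasmid through a ColE1/pUC-type origin and selected with ampicillin via the bla gene. An f1 phage origin is also present. The expression cassette is bracketed by AAV2 inverted terminal repeats, which direct replication and packaging of the intervening DNA into recombinant AAV particles. The annotation detects the right ITR in full but only short fragments of the left one, which may simply reflect how difficult these repeats are to sequence and annotate.

The synthetic 2.6 kb insert encodes HA-hM3Dq-dTomato: an N-terminal HA epitope tag followed by a coding sequence that matches the human M3 muscarinic receptor (CHRM3), the scaffold of the Gq-coupled DREADD, and then the red fluorescent protein dTomato. There is a gap of about 100 bp between the receptor and dTomato annotations, and the record does not say whether it holds a fusion linker or a self-cleaving peptide. Expression is driven by the BiSSTe10 enhancer, which presumably lies in the unannotated region upstream of the chimeric β-globin/immunoglobulin intron. The record names no accompanying minimal promoter. The intron and a downstream WPRE boost transcript processing and expression, and an SV40 polyadenylation signal terminates the message.

As part of an enhancer-AAV toolbox for interneuron subtypes, the construct is intended for viral delivery to activate SST interneurons chemogenetically with a designer ligand. Transduced cells can be identified by dTomato fluorescence or HA immunodetection.
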