Addgene plasmid #213817: pAAV_BiSSTe10_Gq_dTomato
Purpose: AAV construct expressing HA-hM3Dq-dTomato driven by SST interneuron-targeting enhancer. Alias: pAAV_S9E10_Gq_dTomato
Depositing lab: Gordon Fishell. Depositing organization: Broad Institute. Publication: An enhancer-AAV toolbox to target and manipulate distinct interneuron subtypes. Furlanis E, Dai M, Leyva Garcia B, Tran T, Vergara J, Pereira A, Gorissen BL, Wills S, Vlachos A, Hairston A, Dwivedi D, Du S, McMahon J, Huang S, Morabito A, Vazquez A, Kim S, Lee AT, Chang EF, Razzaq T, Qazi A, Vargish G, Yuan X, Caccavano A, Hunt S, Chittajallu R, McLean N, Hewitt L, Paranzino E, Rice H, Cummins AC, Plotnikova A, Mohanty A, Tangen AC, Shin JH, Azadi R, Eldridge MAG, Alvarez VA, Averbeck BB, Alyahyay M, Vallejo TR, Soheib M, Vattino LG, MacGregor CP, Chatain CP, Banks E, Olah VJ, Naskar S, Hill S, Liebergall S, Badiani R, Hyde L, Hanley E, Xu Q, Allaway KC, Goldberg EM, Rowan MJM, Nowakowski TJ, Lee S, Favuzzi E, Kaeser PS, Sjulson L, Batista-Brito R, Takesian AE, Ibrahim LA, Iqbal A, Pelkey KA, McBain CJ, Dimidschstein J, Fishell G, Wang Y. Neuron. 2025 May 21;113(10):1525-1547.e15. doi: 10.1016/j.neuron.2025.05.002. PubMed 40403705.
Backbone
  Vector backbone: pAAV-S5E2-dTom-nlsdTom
  Total vector size (bp): 7398
  Vector type: AAV
Growth in bacteria
  Bacterial resistance: Ampicillin, 100 μg/mL
  Growth temperature: 37°C
  Growth strain: NEB Stable
  Copy number: High Copy
Gene/Insert
  Gene/Insert name: HA-GqDREADD-dTomato
  Species: Synthetic
  Insert size (bp): 2610
Terms and licenses: Academic/Nonprofit Terms; Industry Terms: Not Available to Industry
Depositor comments: Please visit https://doi.org/10.1101/2024.07.17.603924 for bioRxiv preprint.
How to cite: pAAV_BiSSTe10_Gq_dTomato was a gift from Gordon Fishell (Addgene plasmid # 213817 ; http://n2t.net/addgene:213817 ; RRID:Addgene_213817)
